>Addgene plasmid #51500 | pLSLR | depositor full sequence | sequence record 78614 | pLSLR sequence 10531 bps
CAAACCATCCGGCCCGGTACAAATCGGCGCGGCGCTGGGTGATGACCTGGTGGAGAAGTTGAAGGCCGCG
CAGGCCGCCCAGCGGCAACGCATCGAGGCAGAAGCACGCCCCGGTGAATCGTGGCAAGCGGCCGCTGATC
GAATCCGCAAAGAATCCCGGCAACCGCCGGCAGCCGGTGCGCCGTCGATTAGGAAGCCGCCCAAGGGCGA
CGAGCAACCAGATTTTTTCGTTCCGATGCTCTATGACGTGGGCACCCGCGATAGTCGCAGCATCATGGAC
GTGGCCGTTTTCCGTCTGTCGAAGCGTGACCGACGAGCTGGCGAGGTGATCCGCTACGAGCTTCCAGACG
GGCACGTAGAGGTTTCCGCAGGGCCGGCCGGCATGGCCAGTGTGTGGGATTACGACCTGGTACTGATGGC
GGTTTCCCATCTAACCGAATCCATGAACCGATACCGGGAAGGGAAGGGAGACAAGCCCGGCCGCGTGTTC
CGTCCACACGTTGCGGACGTACTCAAGTTCTGCCGGCGAGCCGATGGCGGAAAGCAGAAAGACGACCTGG
TAGAAACCTGCATTCGGTTAAACACCACGCACGTTGCCATGCAGCGTACGAAGAAGGCCAAGAACGGCCG
CCTGGTGACGGTATCCGAGGGTGAAGCCTTGATTAGCCGCTACAAGATCGTAAAGAGCGAAACCGGGCGG
CCGGAGTACATCGAGATCGAGCTAGCTGATTGGATGTACCGCGAGATCACAGAAGGCAAGAACCCGGACG
TGCTGACGGTTCACCCCGATTACTTTTTGATCGATCCCGGCATCGGCCGTTTTCTCTACCGCCTGGCACG
CCGCGCCGCAGGCAAGGCAGAAGCCAGATGGTTGTTCAAGACGATCTACGAACGCAGTGGCAGCGCCGGA
GAGTTCAAGAAGTTCTGTTTCACCGTGCGCAAGCTGATCGGGTCAAATGACCTGCCGGAGTACGATTTGA
AGGAGGAGGCGGGGCAGGCTGGCCCGATCCTAGTCATGCGCTACCGCAACCTGATCGAGGGCGAAGCATC
CGCCGGTTCCTAATGTACGGAGCAGATGCTAGGGCAAATTGCCCTAGCAGGGGAAAAAGGTCGAAAAGGC
CTCTTTCCTGTGGATAGCACGTACATTGGGAACCCAAAGCCGTACATTGGGAACCGGAACCCGTACATTG
GGAACCCAAAGCCGTACATTGGGAACCGGTCACACATGTAAGTGACTGATATAAAAGAGAAAAAAGGCGA
TTTTTCCGCCTAAAACTCTTTAAAACTTATTAAAACTCTTAAAACCCGCCTGGCCTGTGCATAACTGTCT
GGCCAGCGCACAGCCGAAGAGCTGCAAAAAGCGCCTACCCTTCGGTCGCTGCGCTCCCTACGCCCCGCCG
CTTCGCGTCGGCCTATCGCGGCCGCTGGCCGCTCAAAAATGGCTGGCCTACGGCCAGGCAATCTACCAGG
GCGCGGACAAGCCGCGCCGTCGCCACTCGACCGCCGGCGCCCACATCAAGGCACCCTGCCTCGCGCGTTT
CGGTGATGACGGTGAAAACCTCTGACACATGCAGCTCCCGGAAACGGTCACAGCTTGTCTGTAAGCGGAT
GCCGGGAGCAGACAAGCCCGTCAGGGCGCGTCAGCGGGTGTTGGCGGGTGTCGGGGCGCAGCCATGACCC
AGTCACGTAGCGATAGCGGAGTGTATACTGGCTTAACTATGCGGCATCAGAGCAGATTGTACTGAGAGTG
CACCATATGCGGTGTGAAATACCGCACAGATGCGTAAGGAGAAAATACCGCATCAGGCGCTCTTCCGCTT
CCTCGCTCACTGACTCGCTGCGCTCGGTCGTTCGGCTGCGGCGAGCGGTATCAGCTCACTCAAAGGCGGT
AATACGGTTATCCACAGAATCAGGGGATAACGCAGGAAAGAACATGTGAGCAAAAGGCCAGCAAAAGGCC
AGGAACCGTAAAAAGGCCGCGTTGCTGGCGTTTTTCCATAGGCTCCGCCCCCCTGACGAGCATCACAAAA
ATCGACGCTCAAGTCAGAGGTGGCGAAACCCGACAGGACTATAAAGATACCAGGCGTTTCCCCCTGGAAG
CTCCCTCGTGCGCTCTCCTGTTCCGACCCTGCCGCTTACCGGATACCTGTCCGCCTTTCTCCCTTCGGGA
AGCGTGGCGCTTTCTCATAGCTCACGCTGTAGGTATCTCAGTTCGGTGTAGGTCGTTCGCTCCAAGCTGG
GCTGTGTGCACGAACCCCCCGTTCAGCCCGACCGCTGCGCCTTATCCGGTAACTATCGTCTTGAGTCCAA
CCCGGTAAGACACGACTTATCGCCACTGGCAGCAGCCACTGGTAACAGGATTAGCAGAGCGAGGTATGTA
GGCGGTGCTACAGAGTTCTTGAAGTGGTGGCCTAACTACGGCTACACTAGAAGGACAGTATTTGGTATCT
GCGCTCTGCTGAAGCCAGTTACCTTCGGAAAAAGAGTTGGTAGCTCTTGATCCGGCAAACAAACCACCGC
TGGTAGCGGTGGTTTTTTTGTTTGCAAGCAGCAGATTACGCGCAGAAAAAAAGGATCTCAAGAAGATCCT
TTGATCTTTTCTACGGGGTCTGACGCTCAGTGGAACGAAAACTCACGTTAAGGGATTTTGGTCATGCATT
CTAGGTACTAAAACAATTCATCCAGTAAAATATAATATTTTATTTTCTCCCAATCAGGCTTGATCCCCAG
TAAGTCAAAAAATAGCTCGACATACTGTTCTTCCCCGATATCCTCCCTGATCGACCGGACGCAGAAGGCA
ATGTCATACCACTTGTCCGCCCTGCCGCTTCTCCCAAGATCAATAAAGCCACTTACTTTGCCATCTTTCA
CAAAGATGTTGCTGTCTCCCAGGTCGCCGTGGGAAAAGACAAGTTCCTCTTCGGGCTTTTCCGTCTTTAA
AAAATCATACAGCTCGCGCGGATCTTTAAATGGAGTGTCTTCTTCCCAGTTTTCGCAATCCACATCGGCC
AGATCGTTATTCAGTAAGTAATCCAATTCGGCTAAGCGGCTGTCTAAGCTATTCGTATAGGGACAATCCG
ATATGTCGATGGAGTGAAAGAGCCTGATGCACTCCGCATACAGCTCGATAATCTTTTCAGGGCTTTGTTC
ATCTTCATACTCTTCCGAGCAAAGGACGCCATCGGCCTCACTCATGAGCAGATTGCTCCAGCCATCATGC
CGTTCAAAGTGCAGGACCTTTGGAACAGGCAGCTTTCCTTCCAGCCATAGCATCATGTCCTTTTCCCGTT
CCACATCATAGGTGGTCCCTTTATACCGGCTGTCCGTCATTTTTAAATATAGGTTTTCATTTTCTCCCAC
CAGCTTATATACCTTAGCAGGAGACATTCCTTCCGTATCTTTTACGCAGCGGTATTTTTCGATCAGTTTT
TTCAATTCCGGTGATATTCTCATTTTAGCCATTTATTATTTCCTTCCTCTTTTCTACAGTATTTAAAGAT
ACCCCAAGAAGCTAATTATAACAAGACGAACTCCAATTCACTGTTCCTTGCATTCTAAAACCTTAAATAC
CAGAAAACAGCTTTTTCAAAGTTGTTTTCAAAGTTGGCGTATAACATAGTATCGACGGAGCCGATTTTGA
AACCGCGGTGATCACAGGCAGCAACGCTCTGTCATCGTTACAATCAACATGCTACCCTCCGCGAGATCAT
CCGTGTTTCAAACCCGGCAGCTTAGTTGCCGTTCTTCCGAATAGCATCGGTAACATGAGCAAAGTCTGCC
GCCTTACAACGGCTCTCCCGCTGACGCCGTCCCGGACTGATGGGCTGCCTGTATCGAGTGGTGATTTTGT
GCCGAGCTGCCGGTCGGGGAGCTGTTGGCTGGCTGGTGGCAGGATATATTGTGGTGTAAACAAATTGACG
CTTAGACAACTTAATAACACATTGCGGACGTTTTTAATGTACTGAATTAACGCCGAATTAATTCGGGGGA
TCTGGATTTTAGTACTGGATTTTGGTTTTAGGAATTAGAAATTTTATTGATAGAAGTATTTTACAAATAC
AAATACATACTAAGGGTTTCTTATATGCTCAACACATGAGCGAAACCCTATAGGAACCCTAATTCCCTTA
TCTGGGAACTACTCACACATTATTATGGAGAAAATAGAGCTTGTCGATCGTTAATTAATCACCTCCAAGA
TCCCGGACGAGTGCTGGGGCGTCGGTTTCCACTATCGGCGAGTACTTCTACACAGCCATCGGTCCAGACG
GCCGCGCTTCTGCGGGCGATTTGTGTACGCCCGACAGTCCCGGCTCCGGATCGGACGATTGCGTCGCATC
GACCCTGCGCCCAAGCTGCATCATCGAAATTGCCGTCAACCAAGCTCTGATAGAGTTGGTCAAGACCAAT
GCGGAGCATATACGCCCGGAGCCGCGGCGATCCTGCAAGCTCCGGATGCCTCCGCTCGAAGTAGCGCGTC
TGCTGCTCCATACAAGCCAACCACGGCCTCCAGAAGAAGATGTTGGCGACCTCGTATTGGGAATCCCCGA
ACATCGCCTCGCTCCAGTCAATGACCGCTGTTATGCGGCCATTGTCCGTCAGGACATTGTTGGAGCCGAA
ATCCGCGTGCACGAGGTGCCGGACTTCGGGGCAGTCCTCGGCCCAAAGCATCAGCTCATCGAGAGCCTGC
GCGACGGACGCACTGACGGTGTCGTCCATCACAGTTTGCCAGTGATACACATGGGGATCAGCAATCGCGC
ATATGAAATCACGCCATGTAGTGTATTGACCGATTCCTTGCGGTCCGAATGGGCCGAACCCGCTCGTCTG
GCTAAGATCGGCCGCAGCGATCGCATCCATGGCCTCCGCGACCGGCTGCAGAACAGCGGGCAGTTCGGTT
TCAGGCAGGTCTTGCAACGTGACACCCTGTGCACGGCGGGAGATGCAATAGGTCAGGCTCTCGCTGAATT
CCCCAATGTCAAGCACTTCCGGAATCGGGAGCGCGGCCGATGCAAAGTGCCGATAAACATAACGATCTTT
GTAGAAACCATCGGCGCAGCTATTTACCCGCAGGACATATCCACGCCCTCCTACATCGAAGCTGAAAGCA
CGAGATTCTTCGCCCTCCGAGAGCTGCATCAGGTCGGACACGCTGTCGAACTTTTCGATCAGAAACTTCT
CGACAGACGTCGCGGTGAGTTCAGGCTTTTTCATCCTAGGAGAGATAGATTTGTAGAGAGAGACTGGTGA
TTTCAGCGTGTCCTCTCCAAATGAAATGAACTTCCTTATATAGAGGAAGGTCTTGCGAAGGATAGTGGGA
TTGTGCGTCATCCCTTACGTCAGTGGAGATATCACATCAATCCACTTGCTTTGAAGACGTGGTTGGAACG
TCTTCTTTTTCCACGATGCTCCTCGTGGGTGGGGGTCCATCTTTGGGACCACTGTCGGCAGAGGCATCTT
GAACGATAGCCTTTCCTTTATCGCAATGATGGCATTTGTAGGTGCCACCTTCCTTTTCTACTGTCCTTTT
GATGAAGTGACAGATAGCTGGGCAATGGAATCCGAGGAGGTTTCCCGATATTACCCTTTGTTGAAAAGTC
TCAATAGCCCTTTGGTCTTCTGAGACTGTATCTTTGATATTCTTGGAGTAGACGAGAGTGTCGTGCTCCA
CCATGTTATCACATCAATCCACTTGCTTTGAAGACGTGGTTGGAACGTCTTCTTTTTCCACGATGCTCCT
CGTGGGTGGGGGTCCATCTTTGGGACCACTGTCGGCAGAGGCATCTTGAACGATAGCCTTTCCTTTATCG
CAATGATGGCATTTGTAGGTGCCACCTTCCTTTTCTACTGTCCTTTTGATGAAGTGACAGATAGCTGGGC
AATGGAATCCGAGGAGGTTTCCCGATATTACCCTTTGTTGAAAAGTCTCAATAGCCCTTTGGTCTTCTGA
GACTGTATCTTTGATATTCTTGGAGTAGACGAGAGTGTCGTGCTCCACCATGTCGACTATCGGACGAGCT
CAAAGTTTAACGCGTTAGCAGAAGGCATGTTGTTGTGACTCCGAGGGGTTGCCTCAAACTCTATCTTATA
ACCGGCGTGGAGGCATGGAGGCAGGGGTATTTTGGTCATTTTAATAGATAGTGGAAAATGACGTGGAATT
TACTTAAAGACGAAGTCTTTGCGACAAGGGGGGGCCCACGCCGAATTTAATATTACCGGCGTGGCCCCCC
CTTATCGCGAGTGCTTTAGCACGAGCGGTCCAGATTTAAAGTAGAAAATTTCCCGCCCACTAGGGTTAAA
GGTGTTCACACTATAAAAGCATATACGATGTGATGGTATTTGATGGAGCGTATATTGTATCAGGTATTTC
CGTTGGATACGAATTATTCGTACGACCCTCGGCGCGCCGAGAACTTCCAGAGCTTTGGGTACGTCACGTG
GCTCGAGCGCGTAGTCCTCGGTAATATCGCAGAACAAAAGTACCTGATATCGAGTGTACTTCAAGTCAGT
GGGAAATCAATAAAATGATTATTTTATGAATATATTTCATTGTGCAAGTAGATAGAAATTACATATGTTA
CATAACACACGAAATAAACAAAAAAAGACAATCCAAAAACAAACACCCCAAAAAAAATAATCACTTTAGA
TAAACTCGTATGAGGAGAGGCACGTTCAGTGACTCGACGATTCCCGAGCAAAAAAAGTCTCCCCGTCACA
CATGTAGTGGGTGACGCAATTATCTTTAAAGTAATCCTTCTGTTGACTTGTCATTGATAACATCCAGTCT
TCGTCAGGATTGCAAAGAATTATAGAAGGGATCCCACCTTTTATTTTCTTCTTTTTTCCATATTTAGGGT
TGACAGTGAAATCAGACTGGCAACCTATTAATTGCTTCCACAATGGGACGAACTTGAAGGGGATGTCGTC
GATGATATTATAGGTGGCGTGTTCATCGTAGTTGGTGAAATCGATGGTACCGTTCCAATAGTTGTGTCGT
CCGAGACTTCTAGCCCAGGTGGTCTTTCCGGTACGAGTTGGTCCGCAGATGTAGAGGCTGGGGTGTCGGA
TTCCATTCCTTCCATTGTCCTTGTTAAATCGGCCATCCATTCAAGGTCAGATTGAGCTTGTTGGTATGAG
ACAGGATGTATGTAAGTATAAGCGTCTATGCTTACATGGTATAGATGGGTTTCCCTCCAGGAGTGTAGAT
CTTCGTGGCAGCGAAGATCTGATTCTGTGAAGGGCGACACATACGGTTCAGGTTGTGGAGGGAATAATTT
GTTGGCTGAATATTCCAGCCATTGAAGCTTTGTTGCCCATTCATGAGGGAATTCTTCCTTGATCATGTCA
AGATATTCCTCCTTAGACGTTGCAGTCTGGATAATAGTTCTCCATCGTGCGTCAGATTTGCGAGGAGAAA
CCTTATGATCTCGGAAATCTCCTCTGGTTTTAATATCTCCGTCCTTTGATATGTAATCAAGGACTTGTTT
AGAGTTTCTAGCTGGCTGGATATTAGGGTGATTTCCTTCAAAATCGAAAAAAGAAGGATCCCTAATACAA
GGTTTTTTATCAAGCTGGAGAAGAGCATGATAGTGGGTAGTGCCATCTTGATGAAGCTCAGAAGCAACAC
CAAGGAAGAAAATAAGAAAAGGTGTGAGTTTCTCCCAGAGAAACTGGAATAAATCATCTCTTTGAGATGA
GCACTTGGGATAGGTAAGGAAAACATATTTAGATTGGAGTCTGAAGTTCTTACTAGCAGAAGGCATGTTG
TTGTGACTCCGAGGGGTTGCCTCAAACTCTATCTTATAACCGGCGTGGAGGCATGGAGGCAGGGGTATTT
TGGTCATTTTAATAGATAGTGGAAAATGACGTGGAATTTACTTAAAGACGAAGTCTTTGCGACAAGGGGG
GGCCCACGCCGAATTTAATATTACCGGCGTGGCCCCCCCTTATCGCGAGTGCTTTAGCACGAGCGGTCCA
GATTTAAAGTAGAAAATTTCCCGCCCACTAGGGTTAAAGGTGTTCACACTATAAAAGCATATACGATGTG
ATGGTATTTGATGGAGCGTATATTGTATCAGGTATTTCCGTTGGATACGAATTATTCGTACGACCCTCAT
AGTTTAAACTATCAGTGTTTGACAGGATATATTGGCGGGTAAACCTAAGAGAAAAGAGCGTTTATTAGAA
TAACGGATATTTAAAAGGGCGTGAAAAGGTTTATCCGTTCGTCCATTTGTATGTGCATGCCAACCACAGG
GTTCCCCTCGGGATCAAAGTACTTTGATCCAACCCCTCCGCTGCTATAGTGCAGTCGGCTTCTGACGTTC
AGTGCAGCCGTCTTCTGAAAACGACATGTCGCACAAGTCCTAAGTTACGCGACAGGCTGCCGCCCTGCCC
TTTTCCTGGCGTTTTCTTGTCGCGTGTTTTAGTCGCATAAAGTAGAATACTTGCGACTAGAACCGGAGAC
ATTACGCCATGAACAAGAGCGCCGCCGCTGGCCTGCTGGGCTATGCCCGCGTCAGCACCGACGACCAGGA
CTTGACCAACCAACGGGCCGAACTGCACGCGGCCGGCTGCACCAAGCTGTTTTCCGAGAAGATCACCGGC
ACCAGGCGCGACCGCCCGGAGCTGGCCAGGATGCTTGACCACCTACGCCCTGGCGACGTTGTGACAGTGA
CCAGGCTAGACCGCCTGGCCCGCAGCACCCGCGACCTACTGGACATTGCCGAGCGCATCCAGGAGGCCGG
CGCGGGCCTGCGTAGCCTGGCAGAGCCGTGGGCCGACACCACCACGCCGGCCGGCCGCATGGTGTTGACC
GTGTTCGCCGGCATTGCCGAGTTCGAGCGTTCCCTAATCATCGACCGCACCCGGAGCGGGCGCGAGGCCG
CCAAGGCCCGAGGCGTGAAGTTTGGCCCCCGCCCTACCCTCACCCCGGCACAGATCGCGCACGCCCGCGA
GCTGATCGACCAGGAAGGCCGCACCGTGAAAGAGGCGGCTGCACTGCTTGGCGTGCATCGCTCGACCCTG
TACCGCGCACTTGAGCGCAGCGAGGAAGTGACGCCCACCGAGGCCAGGCGGCGCGGTGCCTTCCGTGAGG
ACGCATTGACCGAGGCCGACGCCCTGGCGGCCGCCGAGAATGAACGCCAAGAGGAACAAGCATGAAACCG
CACCAGGACGGCCAGGACGAACCGTTTTTCATTACCGAAGAGATCGAGGCGGAGATGATCGCGGCCGGGT
ACGTGTTCGAGCCGCCCGCGCACGGCTCAACCGTGCGGCTGCATGAAATCCTGGCCGGTTTGTCTGATGC
CAAGCTGGCGGCCTGGCCGGCCAGCTTGGCCGCTGAAGAAACCGAGCGCCGCCGTCTAAAAAGGTGATGT
GTATTTGAGTAAAACAGCTTGCGTCATGCGGTCGCTGCGTATATGATGCGATGAGTAAATAAACAAATAC
GCAAGGGGAACGCATGAAGGTTATCGCTGTACTTAACCAGAAAGGCGGGTCAGGCAAGACGACCATCGCA
ACCCATCTAGCCCGCGCCCTGCAACTCGCCGGGGCCGATGTTCTGTTAGTCGATTCCGATCCCCAGGGCA
GTGCCCGCGATTGGGCGGCCGTGCGGGAAGATCAACCGCTAACCGTTGTCGGCATCGACCGCCCGACGAT
TGACCGCGACGTGAAGGCCATCGGCCGGCGCGACTTCGTAGTGATCGACGGAGCGCCCCAGGCGGCGGAC
TTGGCTGTGTCCGCGATCAAGGCAGCCGACTTCGTGCTGATTCCGGTGCAGCCAAGCCCTTACGACATAT
GGGCCACCGCCGACCTGGTGGAGCTGGTTAAGCAGCGCATTGAGGTCACGGATGGAAGGCTACAAGCGGC
CTTTGTCGTGTCGCGGGCGATCAAAGGCACGCGCATCGGCGGTGAGGTTGCCGAGGCGCTGGCCGGGTAC
GAGCTGCCCATTCTTGAGTCCCGTATCACGCAGCGCGTGAGCTACCCAGGCACTGCCGCCGCCGGCACAA
CCGTTCTTGAATCAGAACCCGAGGGCGACGCTGCCCGCGAGGTCCAGGCGCTGGCCGCTGAAATTAAATC
AAAACTCATTTGAGTTAATGAGGTAAAGAGAAAATGAGCAAAAGCACAAACACGCTAAGTGCCGGCCGTC
CGAGCGCACGCAGCAGCAAGGCTGCAACGTTGGCCAGCCTGGCAGACACGCCAGCCATGAAGCGGGTCAA
CTTTCAGTTGCCGGCGGAGGATCACACCAAGCTGAAGATGTACGCGGTACGCCAAGGCAAGACCATTACC
GAGCTGCTATCTGAATACATCGCGCAGCTACCAGAGTAAATGAGCAAATGAATAAATGAGTAGATGAATT
TTAGCGGCTAAAGGAGGCGGCATGGAAAATCAAGAACAACCAGGCACCGACGCCGTGGAATGCCCCATGT
GTGGAGGAACGGGCGGTTGGCCAGGCGTAAGCGGCTGGGTTGTCTGCCGGCCCTGCAATGGCACTGGAAC
CCCCAAGCCCGAGGAATCGGCGTGACGGTCG
Features (pLannotate 1.2.2; 16 found; start..end, strand, type, name):
   1129..1323    +  rep_origin     pVS1 oriV: origin of replication for the Pseudomonas plasmid pVS1 (Heeb et al., 2000)
   1526..1565    +  CDS            rop (fragment): Rop protein, which maintains plasmids at low copy number; rop
   1667..1807    +  misc_feature   bom: basis of mobility region from pBR322
   1993..2581    -  rep_origin     ori: high-copy-number ColE1/pMB1/pBR322/pUC origin of replication
   2668..3462    -  CDS            KanR: aminoglycoside phosphotransferase; aphA-3; confers resistance to kanamycin
   3887..3911    +  misc_feature   LB T-DNA repeat: left border repeat from nopaline C58 T-DNA
   3989..4163    -  polyA_signal   CaMV poly(A) signal: cauliflower mosaic virus polyadenylation signal
   4204..5214    -  CDS            HygR: aminoglycoside phosphotransferase from E. coli; aph(4)-Ia; confers resistance to hygromycin
   5253..5930    -  promoter       CaMV 35S promoter (enhanced): cauliflower mosaic virus 35S promoter with a duplicated enhancer region
   6343..6399    +  CDS            MP_BEYDV (fragment): Protein inferred from homology: Swiss-Prot protein existence level 3. Involved in the viral transport within, and between cells. From Bean yellow dwarf virus (BeYDV).
   6891..7766    -  CDS            REPA_BEYDV: Experimental evidence at protein level: Swiss-Prot protein existence level 1. Implicated in enhancement of V-sense gene expression. Acts a an inhibitor of C-sense gene transcription. From Bean yellow dwarf virus (BeYDV).
   8061..8117    +  CDS            MP_BEYDV (fragment): Protein inferred from homology: Swiss-Prot protein existence level 3. Involved in the viral transport within, and between cells. From Bean yellow dwarf virus (BeYDV).
   8140..8164    +  misc_feature   RB T-DNA repeat: right border repeat from nopaline C58 T-DNA
   8503..8904    +  CDS            Y4CG_SINFN (fragment): Protein inferred from homology: Swiss-Prot protein existence level 3. From Sinorhizobium fredii (strain NBRC 101917 / NGR234).
   9464..10093   +  CDS            pVS1 StaA: stability protein from the Pseudomonas plasmid pVS1 (Heeb et al., 2000)
  10526..1063    +  CDS            pVS1 RepA (fragment) (across the origin): replication protein from the Pseudomonas plasmid pVS1 (Heeb et al., 2000)
