[The description below was written by a language model from this plasmid's Addgene catalogue record and pLannotate feature annotations shown in this document.]
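Description:
pLSLR is an empty-backbone plant T-DNA binary plasmid built on pCAMBIA1300 (10,531 bp) that carries a complete, single-component geminiviral replicon derived from bean yellow dwarf virus (BeYDV). The backbone provides a high-copy ColE1/pBR322-type origin with the bom mobilisation region for propagation in E. coli. It also has the pVS1 origin, replication protein and StaA stability protein for maintenance in Agrobacterium, and a kanamycin resistance gene for bacterial selection. Between the nopaline-type left and right T-DNA borders sits a plant selection cassette in which an enhanced CaMV 35S promoter drives a hygromycin phosphotransferase gene terminated by the CaMV poly(A) signal.

The rest of the T-DNA holds the viral elements in an LIR-SIR-Rep/RepA-LIR arrangement. The feature table does not annotate the long and short intergenic regions as such. It does detect the RepA coding sequence on the reverse strand, flanked by two identical short movement-protein fragments that probably mark the duplicated LIR-adjacent sequence. After Agrobacterium-mediated delivery, the Rep/RepA proteins supplied in cis act on the two LIRs. This releases the intervening DNA as a circular replicon that amplifies to high copy number by rolling-circle replication in the plant nucleus. Because the replicase is encoded within the replicon, no helper plasmid is needed.

The cis-acting elements came from pLSL and the Rep/RepA sequence from pREP. No cargo is present; sequences of interest are added by restriction cloning. The associated work concerns DNA replicons for plant genome engineering, which suggests cargo such as nucleases or repair templates. The depositor notes that the repeated regions limited sequence verification.
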