Addgene plasmid #51500: pLSLR
Purpose: (Empty Backbone) Single component plant T-DNA plasmid. Contains cis- and trans-acting replicational elements from the bean yellow dwarf virus in an LIR-SIR-Rep/RepA-LIR orientation.
Depositing lab: Daniel Voytas. Depositing organization: University of Minnesota. Publication: DNA Replicons for Plant Genome Engineering. Baltes NJ, Gil-Humanes J, Cermak T, Atkins PA, Voytas DF. Plant Cell. 2014 Jan;26(1):151-63. doi: 10.1105/tpc.113.119792 PubMed 24443519.
Backbone
  Vector backbone: pCAMBIA1300
  Backbone size (bp): 10531
  Modifications to backbone: cis-acting replicational elements from the bean yellow dwarf virus were added in an LIR-SIR-Rep/RepA-LIR orientation.
  Vector type: plant T-DNA plasmid
  Selectable markers: Hygromycin
Growth in bacteria
  Bacterial resistance: Kanamycin, 50 μg/mL
  Growth temperature: 37°C
  Growth strain: DH5alpha
  Copy number: High Copy
Gene/Insert
  Cloning method: Restriction Enzyme
  Sequencing primers: 5′ tcccactgacttgaagtacac; 3′ ggacttgtttagagtttcta
Resource information
  A portion of this plasmid was derived from a plasmid made by: Cis-acting elements were amplified from pLSL. The Rep/RepA coding sequence was amplified from pREP.
Terms and licenses: Academic/Nonprofit Terms; Industry Terms: Not Available to Industry
Depositor comments: Due to the repeat regions in this plasmid, Addgene was unable to obtain very much sequence for quality control purposes. The depositing lab recommends performing a diagnostic digest before using.
How to cite: pLSLR was a gift from Daniel Voytas (Addgene plasmid # 51500 ; http://n2t.net/addgene:51500 ; RRID:Addgene_51500)
