>Addgene plasmid #51500 | pLSLR | addgene partial sequence | sequence record 80155 | pGEX3
TCACCGAAACGCGCGAGGCAGGGTGCCTTGATGTGGGCGCCGGCGGTCGAGTGGCGACGGCGCGGCTTGT
CCGCGCCCTGGTAGATTGCCTGGCCGTAGGCCAGCCATTTTTGAGCGGCCAGCGGCCGCGATAGGCCGAC
GCGAAGCGGCGGGGCGTAGGGAGCGCAGCGACCGAAGGGTAGGCGCTTTTTGCAGCTCTTCGGCTGTGCG
CTGGCCAGACAGTTATGCACAGGCCAGGCGGGTTTTAAGAGTTTTAATAAGTTTTAAAGAGTTTTAGGCG
GAAAAATCGCCTTTTTTCTCTTTTATATCAGTCACTTACATGTGTGACCGGTTCCCAATGTACGGCTTTG
GGTTCCCAATGTACGGGTTCCGGTTCCCAATGTACGGCTTTGGGTTCCCAATGTACGTGCTATCCACAGG
AAAGAGGCCTTTTCGACCTTTTTCCCCTGCTAGGGCAATTTGCCCTAGCATCTGCTCCGTACATTAGGAA
CCGGCGGATGCTTCGCCCTCGATCAGGTTGCGGTAGCGCATGACTAGGATCGGGCCAGCCTGCCCCGCCT
CCTCCTTCAAATCGTACTCCGGCAGGTCATTTGACCCGATCAGCTTGCGCACGGTGAAACAGAACTTCTT
GAACTCTCCGGCGCTGCCACTGCGTTCGTAGATCGTCTTGAACAACCATCTGGCTTCTGCCTTGCCTGCG
GCGCGGCGTGCCAGGCGGTAGAGAAAACGGCCGATGCCGGGATCGATCAAAAAGTAATCGGGGTGAACCG
TCAGCACGTCCGGGTTCTTGCCTTCTGTGATCTCGCGGTACATCCAATCAGCTAGCTCGATCTCGATGTA
CTCCGGCCGCCCGGTTTCGCTCTTTACGATCTTGTAGCGGCTAATCAAGGCTTCACCCTCGGATACCGTC
ACCAGGCGGCCGTTCTTGGCCTTCTTCGTACGCTGCATGGCAACGTGCGTGGTGTTTAACCGAATGCAGG
TTTCTACCAGGTCGTCTTTCTGCTTTCCGCCATCGGCTCGCCGGCAGAACTTGAGTACGTCCGCAACGTG
TGGACGGAACACGCGGCCGGGCTTGTCTCCCTTCCCTTCCCGGTATCGGTTCATGGAT
