>Addgene plasmid #51500 | pLSLR | addgene partial sequence | sequence record 81375 | RB-F1 5'-ggataaaccttttcacgccc-3'
TTCTAATAAACGCTCTTTTCTCTTAGGTTTACCCGCCAATATATCCTGTCAAACACTGATAGTTTAAACT
ATGAGGGTCGTACGAATAATTCGTATCCAACGGAAATACCTGATACAATATACGCTCCATCAAATACCAT
CACATCGTATATGCTTTTATAGTGTGAACACCTTTAACCCTAGTGGGCGGGAAATTTTCTACTTTAAATC
TGGACCGCTCGTGCTAAAGCACTCGCGATAAGGGGGGGC
